>Addgene plasmid #106952 | pLV sgRNA-Notch1 #3 GFP | addgene full sequence | sequence record 204584 | Addgene NGS Result
GTCGACGGATCGGGAGATCTCCCGATCCCCTATGGTGCACTCTCAGTACAATCTGCTCTGATGCCGCATA
GTTAAGCCAGTATCTGCTCCCTGCTTGTGTGTTGGAGGTCGCTGAGTAGTGCGCGAGCAAAATTTAAGCT
ACAACAAGGCAAGGCTTGACCGACAATTGCATGAAGAATCTGCTTAGGGTTAGGCGTTTTGCGCTGCTTC
GCGATGTACGGGCCAGATATACGCGTTGACATTGATTATTGACTAGTTATTAATAGTAATCAATTACGGG
GTCATTAGTTCATAGCCCATATATGGAGTTCCGCGTTACATAACTTACGGTAAATGGCCCGCCTGGCTGA
CCGCCCAACGACCCCCGCCCATTGACGTCAATAATGACGTATGTTCCCATAGTAACGCCAATAGGGACTT
TCCATTGACGTCAATGGGTGGAGTATTTACGGTAAACTGCCCACTTGGCAGTACATCAAGTGTATCATAT
GCCAAGTACGCCCCCTATTGACGTCAATGACGGTAAATGGCCCGCCTGGCATTATGCCCAGTACATGACC
TTATGGGACTTTCCTACTTGGCAGTACATCTACGTATTAGTCATCGCTATTACCATGGTGATGCGGTTTT
GGCAGTACATCAATGGGCGTGGATAGCGGTTTGACTCACGGGGATTTCCAAGTCTCCACCCCATTGACGT
CAATGGGAGTTTGTTTTGGCACCAAAATCAACGGGACTTTCCAAAATGTCGTAACAACTCCGCCCCATTG
ACGCAAATGGGCGGTAGGCGTGTACGGTGGGAGGTCTATATAAGCAGCGCGTTTTGCCTGTACTGGGTCT
CTCTGGTTAGACCAGATCTGAGCCTGGGAGCTCTCTGGCTAACTAGGGAACCCACTGCTTAAGCCTCAAT
AAAGCTTGCCTTGAGTGCTTCAAGTAGTGTGTGCCCGTCTGTTGTGTGACTCTGGTAACTAGAGATCCCT
CAGACCCTTTTAGTCAGTGTGGAAAATCTCTAGCAGTGGCGCCCGAACAGGGACTTGAAAGCGAAAGGGA
AACCAGAGGAGCTCTCTCGACGCAGGACTCGGCTTGCTGAAGCGCGCACGGCAAGAGGCGAGGGGCGGCG
ACTGGTGAGTACGCCAAAAATTTTGACTAGCGGAGGCTAGAAGGAGAGAGATGGGTGCGAGAGCGTCAGT
ATTAAGCGGGGGAGAATTAGATCGCGATGGGAAAAAATTCGGTTAAGGCCAGGGGGAAAGAAAAAATATA
AATTAAAACATATAGTATGGGCAAGCAGGGAGCTAGAACGATTCGCAGTTAATCCTGGCCTGTTAGAAAC
ATCAGAAGGCTGTAGACAAATACTGGGACAGCTACAACCATCCCTTCAGACAGGATCAGAAGAACTTAGA
TCATTATATAATACAGTAGCAACCCTCTATTGTGTGCATCAAAGGATAGAGATAAAAGACACCAAGGAAG
CTTTAGACAAGATAGAGGAAGAGCAAAACAAAAGTAAGACCACCGCACAGCAAGCGGCCGCTGATCTTCA
GACCTGGAGGAGGAGATATGAGGGACAATTGGAGAAGTGAATTATATAAATATAAAGTAGTAAAAATTGA
ACCATTAGGAGTAGCACCCACCAAGGCAAAGAGAAGAGTGGTGCAGAGAGAAAAAAGAGCAGTGGGAATA
GGAGCTTTGTTCCTTGGGTTCTTGGGAGCAGCAGGAAGCACTATGGGCGCAGCGTCAATGACGCTGACGG
TACAGGCCAGACAATTATTGTCTGGTATAGTGCAGCAGCAGAACAATTTGCTGAGGGCTATTGAGGCGCA
ACAGCATCTGTTGCAACTCACAGTCTGGGGCATCAAGCAGCTCCAGGCAAGAATCCTGGCTGTGGAAAGA
TACCTAAAGGATCAACAGCTCCTGGGGATTTGGGGTTGCTCTGGAAAACTCATTTGCACCACTGCTGTGC
CTTGGAATGCTAGTTGGAGTAATAAATCTCTGGAACAGATTTGGAATCACACGACCTGGATGGAGTGGGA
CAGAGAAATTAACAATTACACAAGCTTAATACACTCCTTAATTGAAGAATCGCAAAACCAGCAAGAAAAG
AATGAACAAGAATTATTGGAATTAGATAAATGGGCAAGTTTGTGGAATTGGTTTAACATAACAAATTGGC
TGTGGTATATAAAATTATTCATAATGATAGTAGGAGGCTTGGTAGGTTTAAGAATAGTTTTTGCTGTACT
TTCTATAGTGAATAGAGTTAGGCAGGGATATTCACCATTATCGTTTCAGACCCACCTCCCAACCCCGAGG
GGACCCGACAGGCCCGAAGGAATAGAAGAAGAAGGTGGAGAGAGAGACAGAGACAGATCCATTCGATTAG
TGAACGGATCGGCACTGCGTGCGCCAATTCTGCAGACAAATGGCAGTATTCATCCACAATTTTAAAAGAA
AAGGGGGGATTGGGGGGTACAGTGCAGGGGAAAGAATAGTAGACATAATAGCAACAGACATACAAACTAA
AGAATTACAAAAACAAATTACAAAAATTCAAAATTTTCGGGTTTATTACAGGGACAGCAGAGATCCAGTT
TGGTTAATTAAAAAAAAAGCACCGACTCGGTGCCACTTTTTCAAGTTGATAACGGACTAGCCTTATTTTA
ACTTGCTATTTCTAGCTCTAAAACTTCAGGCAGGTCCCACTTGGCGGTGTTTCGTCCTTTCCACAAGATA
TATAAAGCCAAGAAATCGAAATACTTTCAAGTTACGGTAAGCATATGATAGTCCATTTTAAAACATAATT
TTAAAACTGCAAACTACCCAAGAAATTATTACTTTCTACGTCACGTATTTTGTACTAATATCTTTGTGTT
TACAGTCAAATTAATTCCAATTATCTCTCTAACAGCCTTGTATCGTATATGCAAATATGAAGGAATCATG
GGAAATAGGCCCTCTTAATTAATTAAGGGTGCAGCGGCCTCCGCGCCGGGTTTTGGCGCCTCCCGCGGGC
GCCCCCCTCCTCACGGCGAGCGCTGCCACGTCAGACGAAGGGCGCAGCGAGCGTCCTGATCCTTCCGCCC
GGACGCTCAGGACAGCGGCCCGCTGCTCATAAGACTCGGCCTTAGAACCCCAGTATCAGCAGAAGGACAT
TTTAGGACGGGACTTGGGTGACTCTAGGGCACTGGTTTTCTTTCCAGAGAGCGGAACAGGCGAGGAAAAG
TAGTCCCTTCTCGGCGATTCTGCGGAGGGATCTCCGTGGGGCGGTGAACGCCGATGATTATATAAGGACG
CGCCGGGTGTGGCACAGCTAGTTCCGTCGCAGCCGGGATTTGGGTCGCGGTTCTTGTTTGTGGATCGCTG
TGATCGTCACTTGGTGAGTAGCGGGCTGCTGGGCTGGCCGGGGCTTTCGTGGCCGCCGGGCCGCTCGGTG
GGACGGAAGCGTGTGGAGAGACCGCCAAGGGCTGTAGTCTGGGTCCGCGAGCAAGGTTGCCCTGAACTGG
GGGTTGGGGGGAGCGCAGCAAAATGGCGGCTGTTCCCGAGTCTTGAATGGAAGACGCTTGTGAGGCGGGC
TGTGAGGTCGTTGAAACAAGGTGGGGGGCATGGTGGGCGGCAAGAACCCAAGGTCTTGAGGCCTTCGCTA
ATGCGGGAAAGCTCTTATTCGGGTGAGATGGGCTGGGGCACCATCTGGGGACCCTGACGTGAAGTTTGTC
ACTGACTGGAGAACTCGGTTTGTCGTCTGTTGCGGGGGCGGCAGTTATGGCGGTGCCGTTGGGCAGTGCA
CCCGTACCTTTGGGAGCGCGCGCCCTCGTCGTGTCGTGACGTCACCCGTTCTGTTGGCTTATAATGCAGG
GTGGGGCCACCTGCCGGTAGGTGTGCGGTAGGCTTTTCTCCGTCGCAGGACGCAGGGTTCGGGCCTAGGG
TAGGCTCTCCTGAATCGACAGGCGCCGGACCTCTGGTGAGGGGAGGGATAAGTGAGGCGTCAGTTTCTTT
GGTCGGTTTTATGTACCTATCTTCTTAAGTAGCTGAAGCTCCGGTTTTGAACTATGCGCTCGGGGTTGGC
GAGTGTGTTTTGTGAAGTTTTTTAGGCACCTTTTGAAATGTAATCATTTGGGTCAATATGTAATTTTCAG
TGTTAGACTAGTAAATTGTCCGCTAAATTCTGGCCGTTTTTGGCTTTTTTGTTAGACGAAGCTTGGGCTG
CAGGTCGACTCTAGAATGGTGAGCAAGGGCGAGGAGCTGTTCACCGGGGTGGTGCCCATCCTGGTCGAGC
TGGACGGCGACGTAAACGGCCACAAGTTCAGCGTGTCCGGCGAGGGCGAGGGCGATGCCACCTACGGCAA
GCTGACCCTGAAGTTCATCTGCACCACCGGCAAGCTGCCCGTGCCCTGGCCCACCCTCGTGACCACCCTG
ACCTACGGCGTGCAGTGCTTCAGCCGCTACCCCGACCACATGAAGCAGCACGACTTCTTCAAGTCCGCCA
TGCCCGAAGGCTACGTCCAGGAGCGCACCATCTTCTTCAAGGACGACGGCAACTACAAGACCCGCGCCGA
GGTGAAGTTCGAGGGCGACACCCTGGTGAACCGCATCGAGCTGAAGGGCATCGACTTCAAGGAGGACGGC
AACATCCTGGGGCACAAGCTGGAGTACAACTACAACAGCCACAACGTCTATATCATGGCCGACAAGCAGA
AGAACGGCATCAAGGTGAACTTCAAGATCCGCCACAACATCGAGGACGGCAGCGTGCAGCTCGCCGACCA
CTACCAGCAGAACACCCCCATCGGCGACGGCCCCGTGCTGCTGCCCGACAACCACTACCTGAGCACCCAG
TCCGCCCTGAGCAAAGACCCCAACGAGAAGCGCGATCACATGGTCCTGCTGGAGTTCGTGACCGCCGCCG
GGATCACTCTCGGCATGGACGAGCTGTACAAGTAAGAATTCGATATCAAGCTTATCGATAATCAACCTCT
GGATTACAAAATTTGTGAAAGATTGACTGGTATTCTTAACTATGTTGCTCCTTTTACGCTATGTGGATAC
GCTGCTTTAATGCCTTTGTATCATGCTATTGCTTCCCGTATGGCTTTCATTTTCTCCTCCTTGTATAAAT
CCTGGTTGCTGTCTCTTTATGAGGAGTTGTGGCCCGTTGTCAGGCAACGTGGCGTGGTGTGCACTGTGTT
TGCTGACGCAACCCCCACTGGTTGGGGCATTGCCACCACCTGTCAGCTCCTTTCCGGGACTTTCGCTTTC
CCCCTCCCTATTGCCACGGCGGAACTCATCGCCGCCTGCCTTGCCCGCTGCTGGACAGGGGCTCGGCTGT
TGGGCACTGACAATTCCGTGGTGTTGTCGGGGAAATCATCGTCCTTTCCTTGGCTGCTCGCCTGTGTTGC
CACCTGGATTCTGCGCGGGACGTCCTTCTGCTACGTCCCTTCGGCCCTCAATCCAGCGGACCTTCCTTCC
CGCGGCCTGCTGCCGGCTCTGCGGCCTCTTCCGCGTCTTCGCCTTCGCCCTCAGACGAGTCGGATCTCCC
TTTGGGCCGCCTCCCCGCATCGATACCGTCGACCTCGAGACCTAGAAAAACATGGAGCAATCACAAGTAG
CAATACAGCAGCTACCAATGCTGATTGTGCCTGGCTAGAAGCACAAGAGGAGGAGGAGGTGGGTTTTCCA
GTCACACCTCAGGTACCTTTAAGACCAATGACTTACAAGGCAGCTGTAGATCTTAGCCACTTTTTAAAAG
AAAAGGGGGGACTGGAAGGGCTAATTCACTCCCAACGAAGACAAGATATCCTTGATCTGTGGATCTACCA
CACACAAGGCTACTTCCCTGATTGGCAGAACTACACACCAGGGCCAGGGATCAGATATCCACTGACCTTT
GGATGGTGCTACAAGCTAGTACCAGTTGAGCAAGAGAAGGTAGAAGAAGCCAATGAAGGAGAGAACACCC
GCTTGTTACACCCTGTGAGCCTGCATGGGATGGATGACCCGGAGAGAGAAGTATTAGAGTGGAGGTTTGA
CAGCCGCCTAGCATTTCATCACATGGCCCGAGAGCTGCATCCGGACTGTACTGGGTCTCTCTGGTTAGAC
CAGATCTGAGCCTGGGAGCTCTCTGGCTAACTAGGGAACCCACTGCTTAAGCCTCAATAAAGCTTGCCTT
GAGTGCTTCAAGTAGTGTGTGCCCGTCTGTTGTGTGACTCTGGTAACTAGAGATCCCTCAGACCCTTTTA
GTCAGTGTGGAAAATCTCTAGCAGGGCCCGTTTAAACCCGCTGATCAGCCTCGACTGTGCCTTCTAGTTG
CCAGCCATCTGTTGTTTGCCCCTCCCCCGTGCCTTCCTTGACCCTGGAAGGTGCCACTCCCACTGTCCTT
TCCTAATAAAATGAGGAAATTGCATCGCATTGTCTGAGTAGGTGTCATTCTATTCTGGGGGGTGGGGTGG
GGCAGGACAGCAAGGGGGAGGATTGGGAAGACAATAGCAGGCATGCTGGGGATGCGGTGGGCTCTATGGC
TTCTGAGGCGGAAAGAACCAGCTGGGGCTCTAGGGGGTATCCCC
[124 nt withheld, positions 6555-6678]
C
[91 nt withheld, positions 6680-6770]
A
[49 nt withheld, positions 6772-6820]
CCTTTGACGTTGGAGTCCACGTTCTTT
[37 nt withheld, positions 6848-6884]
ACCCTATCTCGGTCTATTCTTTTGATTTATAAGGGATTTTGCCGATTTCGGCCTATTGGTTAAAAAATGA
GCTGATTTAACAAAAATTTAACGCGAATTAATTCTGTGGAATGTGTGTCAGTTAGGGTGTGGAAAGTCCC
CAGGCTCCCCAGCAGGCAGAAGTATGCAAAGCATGCATCTCAATTAGTCAGCAACCAGGTGTGGAAAGTC
CCCAGGCTCCCCAGCAGGCAGAAGTATGCAAAGCATGCATCTCAATTAGTCAGCAACCATAGTCCCGCCC
CTAACTCCGCCCATCCCGCCCCTAACTCCGCCCAGTTCCGCCCATTCTCCGCCCCATGGCTGACTAATTT
TTTTTATTTATGCAGAGGCCGAGGCCGCCTCTGCCTCTGAGCTATTCCAGAAGTAGTGAGGAGGCTTTTT
TGGAGGCCTAGGCTTTTGCAAAAAGCTCCCGGGAGCTTGTATATCCATTTTCGGATCTGATCAGCACGTG
TTGACAATTAATCATCGGCATAGTATATCGGCATAGTATAATACGACAAGGTGAGGAACTAAACCATGGC
CAAGTTGACCAGTGCCGTTCCGGTGCTCACCGCGCGCGACGTCGCCGGAGCGGTCGAGTTCTGGACCGAC
CGGCTCGGGTTCTCCCGGGACTTCGTGGAGGACGACTTCGCCGGTGTGGTCCGGGACGACGTGACCCTGT
TCATCAGCGCGGTCCAGGACCAGGTGGTGCCGGACAACACCCTGGCCTGGGTGTGGGTGCGCGGCCTGGA
CGAGCTGTACGCCGAGTGGTCGGAGGTCGTGTCCACGAACTTCCGGGACGCCTCCGGGCCGGCCATGACC
GAGATCGGCGAGCAGCCGTGGGGGCGGGAGTTCGCCCTGCGCGACCCGGCCGGCAACTGCGTGCACTTCG
TGGCCGAGGAGCAGGACTGACACGTGCTACGAGATTTCGATTCCACCGCCGCCTTCTATGAAAGGTTGGG
CTTCGGAATCGTTTTCCGGGACGCCGGCTGGATGATCCTCCAGCGCGGGGATCTCATGCTGGAGTTCTTC
GCCCACCCCAACTTGTTTATTGCAGCTTATAATGGTTACAAATAAAGCAATAGCATCACAAATTTCACAA
ATAAAGCATTTTTTTCACTGCATTCTAGTTGTGGTTTGTCCAAACTCATCAATGTATCTTATCATGTCTG
TATACCGTCGACCTCTAGCTAGAGCTTGGCGTAATCATGGTCATAGCTGTTTCCTGTGTGAAATTGTTAT
CCGCTCACAATTCCACACAACATACGAGCCGGAAGCATAAAGTGTAAAGCCTGGGGTGCCTAATGAGTGA
GCTAACTCACATTAATTGCGTTGCGCTCACTGCCCGCTTTCCAGTCGGGAAACCTGTCGTGCCAGCTGCA
TTAATGAATCGGCCAACGCGCGGGGAGAGGCGGTTTGCGTATTGGGCGCTCTTCCGCTTCCTCGCTCACT
GACTCGCTGCGCTCGGTCGTTCGGCTGCGGCGAGCGGTATCAGCTCACTCAAAGGCGGTAATACGGTTAT
CCACAGAATCAGGGGATAACGCAGGAAAGAACATGTGAGCAAAAGGCCAGCAAAAGGCCAGGAACCGTAA
AAAGGCCGCGTTGCTGGCGTTTTTCCATAGGCTCCGCCCCCCTGACGAGCATCACAAAAATCGACGCTCA
AGTCAGAGGTGGCGAAACCCGACAGGACTATAAAGATACCAGGCGTTTCCCCCTGGAAGCTCCCTCGTGC
GCTCTCCTGTTCCGACCCTGCCGCTTACCGGATACCTGTCCGCCTTTCTCCCTTCGGGAAGCGTGGCGCT
TTCTCATAGCTCACGCTGTAGGTATCTCAGTTCGGTGTAGGTCGTTCGCTCCAAGCTGGGCTGTGTGCAC
GAACCCCCCGTTCAGCCCGACCGCTGCGCCTTATCCGGTAACTATCGTCTTGAGTCCAACCCGGTAAGAC
ACGACTTATCGCCACTGGCAGCAGCCACTGGTAACAGGATTAGCAGAGCGAGGTATGTAGGCGGTGCTAC
AGAGTTCTTGAAGTGGTGGCCTAACTACGGCTACACTAGAAGAACAGTATTTGGTATCTGCGCTCTGCTG
AAGCCAGTTACCTTCGGAAAAAGAGTTGGTAGCTCTTGATCCGGCAAACAAACCACCGCTGGTAGCGGTG
GTTTTTTTGTTTGCAAGCAGCAGATTACGCGCAGAAAAAAAGGATCTCAAGAAGATCCTTTGATCTTTTC
TACGGGGTCTGACGCTCAGTGGAACGAAAACTCACGTTAAGGGATTTTGGTCATGAGATTATCAAAAAGG
ATCTTCACCTAGATCCTTTTAAATTAAAAATGAAGTTTTAAATCAATCTAAAGTATATATGAGTAAACTT
GGTCTGACAGTTACCAATGCTTAATCAGTGAGGCACCTATCTCAGCGATCTGTCTATTTCGTTCATCCAT
AGTTGCCTGACTCCCCGTCGTGTAGATAACTACGATACGGGAGGGCTTACCATCTGGCCCCAGTGCTGCA
ATGATACCGCGAGACCCACGCTCACCGGCTCCAGATTTATCAGCAATAAACCAGCCAGCCGGAAGGGCCG
AGCGCAGAAGTGGTCCTGCAACTTTATCCGCCTCCATCCAGTCTATTAATTGTTGCCGGGAAGCTAGAGT
AAGTAGTTCGCCAGTTAATAGTTTGCGCAACGTTGTTGCCATTGCTACAGGCATCGTGGTGTCACGCTCG
TCGTTTGGTATGGCTTCATTCAGCTCCGGTTCCCAACGATCAAGGCGAGTTACATGATCCCCCATGTTGT
GCAAAAAAGCGGTTAGCTCCTTCGGTCCTCCGATCGTTGTCAGAAGTAAGTTGGCCGCAGTGTTATCACT
CATGGTTATGGCAGCACTGCATAATTCTCTTACTGTCATGCCATCCGTAAGATGCTTTTCTGTGACTGGT
GAGTACTCAACCAAGTCATTCTGAGAATAGTGTATGCGGCGACCGAGTTGCTCTTGCCCGGCGTCAATAC
GGGATAATACCGCGCCACATAGCAGAACTTTAAAAGTGCTCATCATTGGAAAACGTTCTTCGGGGCGAAA
ACTCTCAAGGATCTTACCGCTGTTGAGATCCAGTTCGATGTAACCCACTCGTGCACCCAACTGATCTTCA
GCATCTTTTACTTTCACCAGCGTTTCTGGGTGAGCAAAAACAGGAAGGCAAAATGCCGCAAAAAAGGGAA
TAAGGGCGACACGGAAATGTTGAATACTCATACTCTTCCTTTTTCAATATTATTGAAGCATTTATCAGGG
TTATTGTCTCATGAGCGGATACATATTTGAATGTATTTAGAAAAATAAACAAATAGGGGTTCCGCGCACA
TTTCCCCGAAAAGTGCCACCTGAC
Features (pLannotate 1.2.2; 33 found; start..end, strand, type, name):
     31..83      -  misc_feature   bom (fragment): basis of mobility region from pBR322
    238..617     +  enhancer       CMV enhancer: human cytomegalovirus immediate early enhancer
    618..817     +  promoter       CMV promoter: human cytomegalovirus (CMV) immediate early promoter
    835..1015    +  LTR            5' LTR (truncated): truncated 5' long terminal repeat (LTR) from HIV-1
   1062..1187    +  misc_feature   HIV-1 Ψ: packaging signal of human immunodeficiency virus type 1
   1171..1534    +  CDS            HIV-1 gag (fragment): gag protein from human immunodeficiency virus 1; gag
   1680..1913    +  misc_feature   RRE: The Rev response element (RRE) of HIV-1 allows for Rev-dependent mRNA export from the nucleus to the cytoplasm.
   2290..2390    +  CDS            Rev (fragment): human immunodeficiency virus 1 (HIV-1) Rev protein; rev; enhances nuclear export of unspliced and incompletely spliced viral mRNAs
   2440..2557    +  misc_feature   cPPT/CTS: central polypurine tract and central termination sequence of HIV-1
   2609..2684    -  misc_RNA       gRNA scaffold: guide RNA scaffold for the Streptococcus pyogenes CRISPR/Cas9 system
   2714..2954    -  promoter       U6 promoter: RNA polymerase III promoter for human U6 snRNA
   2976..4187    +  promoter       UbC promoter: human ubiquitin C promoter
   4198..4215    -  misc_feature   MCS (fragment): pUC18/19 multiple cloning site
   4216..4935    +  CDS            EGFP: the original enhanced GFP (Yang et al., 1996) mammalian codon-optimized
   4936..4960    +  misc_feature   MCS (fragment): pBluescript multiple cloning site
   4960..5548    +  misc_feature   WPRE: woodchuck hepatitis virus posttranscriptional regulatory element
   5485..6066    +  CDS            nef (fragment): NEF_HV1H2 - Experimental evidence at protein level: Swiss-Prot protein existence level 1. Extracellular Nef protein targets CD4(+) T-lymphocytes for apoptosis by interacting with CXCR4 surface receptors. From Human immunodeficiency virus type 1 group M subtype B (isolate HXB2) (HIV-1).
   6073..6253    +  LTR            5' LTR (truncated): truncated 5' long terminal repeat (LTR) from HIV-1
   6285..6509    +  polyA_signal   bGH poly(A) signal: bovine growth hormone polyadenylation signal
   6513..6534    +  promoter       SV40 promoter (fragment): SV40 enhancer and early promoter
   6555..6983    +  rep_origin     f1 ori (sequence partly withheld): f1 bacteriophage origin of replication; arrow indicates direction of (+) strand synthesis
   6997..7326    +  promoter       SV40 promoter: SV40 enhancer and early promoter
   7374..7421    +  promoter       EM7 promoter: synthetic bacterial promoter&nbsp
   7440..7814    +  CDS            BleoR: antibiotic-binding protein; Sh ble from Streptoalloteichus hindustanus; confers resistance to bleomycin, phleomycin, and Zeocin™
   7824..7949    +  CDS            ble (fragment): BLE_KLEPN - Experimental evidence at protein level: Swiss-Prot protein existence level 1. Binding protein with a strong affinity to the bleomycin family of antibiotics. Binds to CL990; an antimitotic-antibiotic compound. From Klebsiella pneumoniae.
   7944..8065    +  polyA_signal   SV40 poly(A) signal: SV40 polyadenylation signal
   8138..8154    -  protein_bind   lac operator: The lac repressor binds to the lac operator to inhibit transcription in E. coli. This inhibition can be relieved by adding lactose or isopropyl-β-D-thiogalactopyranoside (IPTG). lac repressor encoded by lacI
   8162..8192    -  promoter       lac promoter: promoter for the E. coli lac operon
   8207..8228    -  protein_bind   CAP binding site: CAP binding activates transcription in the presence of cAMP. E. coli catabolite activator protein
   8241..8333    -  CDS            lacI (fragment): lac repressor; lacI; The lac repressor binds to the lac operator to inhibit transcription in E. coli. This inhibition can be relieved by adding lactose or isopropyl-β-D-thiogalactopyranoside (IPTG).
   8516..9104    -  rep_origin     ori: high-copy-number ColE1/pMB1/pBR322/pUC origin of replication
   9275..10135   -  CDS            AmpR: β-lactamase; bla; confers resistance to ampicillin, carbenicillin, and related antibiotics
  10136..10240   -  promoter       AmpR promoter: bla
