[The description below was written by a language model from this plasmid's Addgene catalogue record and pLannotate feature annotations shown in this document.]
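Description:
pLV sgRNA-Notch1 #3 GFP is a third-generation-style HIV-1 lentiviral transfer plasmid built on the FUGW backbone, designed to deliver a CRISPR single guide RNA against mouse Notch1 together with a green fluorescent marker. It is propagated in E. coli through a high-copy ColE1/pUC-type origin with ampicillin resistance, and is grown in a recombination-reducing strain, as is usual for plasmids carrying repeated LTRs. The backbone also carries an f1 origin and an SV40/EM7-driven bleomycin/Zeocin resistance cassette located outside the viral genome, so it is not transferred to transduced cells. The catalogue lists a size of about 10.3 kb, slightly larger than the 10,268 nt sequenced record.

Viral genomic RNA is transcribed from a CMV enhancer/promoter fused to a truncated 5' LTR, making packaging Tat-independent. It includes the Ψ packaging signal with a partial gag region, the Rev response element, and the cPPT/CTS, which aids nuclear import. The second LTR is also annotated as truncated and is followed by a bGH polyadenylation signal. Between the LTRs lie two expression units. A human U6 RNA polymerase III promoter, in reverse orientation relative to the viral genome, drives the Notch1-targeting spacer fused to the Streptococcus pyogenes Cas9 guide scaffold. A human ubiquitin C promoter drives EGFP, with a WPRE downstream to enhance transcript stability and expression.

No Cas9 is annotated in the construct, so the nuclease must be supplied separately. EGFP allows transduced cells to be identified or sorted. The depositor notes that this guide is less optimal. The associated publication concerns Lgr5-positive cochlear progenitors and hair cell differentiation.
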