Addgene plasmid #106952: pLV sgRNA-Notch1 #3 GFP
Purpose: Lentivirus encoding sgRNA targeting murine Notch1. sgRNA is less optimal. Includes GFP marker.
Depositing lab: Albert Edge. Depositing organization: Massachusetts Eye and Ear Infirmary. Publication: Applications of Lgr5-Positive Cochlear Progenitors (LCPs) to the Study of Hair Cell Differentiation. Lenz DR, Gunewardene N, Abdul-Aziz DE, Wang Q, Gibson TM, Edge ASB. Front Cell Dev Biol. 2019 Feb 19;7:14. doi: 10.3389/fcell.2019.00014. eCollection 2019. PubMed 30873406.
Backbone
  Vector backbone: FUGW
  Total vector size (bp): 10319
  Vector type: Mammalian Expression, Lentiviral, CRISPR
Growth in bacteria
  Bacterial resistance: Ampicillin, 100 μg/mL
  Growth temperature: 37°C
  Growth strain: NEB Stable
  Copy number: Unknown
Gene/Insert
  Gene/Insert name: gRNA targeting Notch1
  gRNA/shRNA sequence: CCAAGTGGGACCTGCCTGAA
  Species: M. musculus (mouse)
  Entrez Gene: Notch1 (a.k.a. 9930111A19Rik, Mis6, N1, Tan1, lin-12)
Terms and licenses: Academic/Nonprofit Terms; Industry Terms: Not Available to Industry
How to cite: pLV sgRNA-Notch1 #3 GFP was a gift from Albert Edge (Addgene plasmid # 106952 ; http://n2t.net/addgene:106952 ; RRID:Addgene_106952)
